>Addgene plasmid #217042 | pMV-HAT1_AG | depositor full sequence | sequence record 423662 | pMV-HAT1_AG sequence 6221 bps
AAAAATAAACAAATAGGGGTTCCGCGCACATTTCCCCGAAAAGTGCCACCTGACGTCTAAGAAACCATTA
TTATCATGACATTAACCTATAAAAATAGGCGTATCACGAGGCCCTTTCGTTGTAAAACGACGGCCAGTCG
AACCACGCAATGCGTCTCGATCCGCAGTGTCTTGCGTCTCTAAGCTTATGTGAACTAGAGTTGTGCCTCA
AGAACCAGAACTGTACGATTCATTCAATTCATCCTAAAGAACGAACGACCTACGTTCATCTAATCAACGT
TCATCGATTCTTTATAAATTATAATGTATTGAGTTGTTCATGAAAATAACCCGGGTAGGAACCCGTCGAA
ATGAAGAACGTCCTAGTACGCCAGGTCGTTCATTCCCCCCATACAAATATGAACGTGAATCGTATGACCA
GGACGTTCACGAAAAGAACGTCCTACCCGTCGAAATAAAGAACGTCCTAGCAAGCCAGGTCGTTCATTCC
CCCCATTCAAAATGAACGTGAATCGTATGACCAGGACGTTCACGAAAAGAACGTCCTACCCGTCGAAATA
AAGAACGTCCTAGCAAGTCAGGTCGTTCATTTTTTCCCATACAAATATGAACGTGAATCGTATGACCAGG
TCGTTCATTCTCCTGATACAAAAATGCGCTGTCCCACATGATAGACATGTGTCGATGAAACAAAATCAGC
ATACTTTCTCACTCAGCCCAACAAAACATCCGATCTGGCATTCTGCACTGGCTTTCTGCGGAGAGCACAG
TACAAGATAAGAGAGCGGATAGAATGTTTCGTTGATCTACATCGTTCACTCTCTTTCTGATCCTCGGAGA
CGATGCCGCTTCTGCAATATGCGCTCTCTTTTTCTTCCCGCTGCAATACTTTCAGCTGATAGTTACCGAG
AGAACGATCACAGAGATAGAGAGTCAAAAAAATGACGAGGACGGGGGGTGGTATGTGGGATGAGTTTTTT
TACCTACTTGTGAGCGAGGTACAGTCAAAGTTCAATAATTGAACGAAATTTTGGTTTGTATATTTTTCGA
TGGATATTTGATAGTAGGTTGATAGATCAACTAAAAAGCATGCCTTTATATTAGTGAATCTAATTTCATA
GAAAATCGCAAAACTGTCGCCTATAATGAAAAAAAAACTTCATTTATTTTGTGCAGGAAAGAACGTGAAA
ATTTATCACCAAACGTGACACTAACCAAACAGTGAGCTGCCAATCGAAGTTCAATTAGTGAGTTTGAACT
GTACTAGTCGTTTTGTTTGAGAGAGAAATGACCTTCTCGCGCTTTGAGGAAGAGAGGAAAATTACACTAA
TACGTTTATGGTCACTAAATCCATATGATAAATACATAGATCACGTGTGTTCGGTTCGTTGTTGTATAGG
TGATTTTGACCGTTATTTTTGAATACGTTCGATTTCTTCAATGTGTTGTAGGCTTATGGTAATAAACATT
GCTGAAACCGTGATTGTATTGATAAATTGATCTTTGATATGCCATTTGTTGTGATCTTTTGACTTGTAAA
CCACAAATTGATCTACGCTCCATCGAAATAAGTGAAAATTTAATAATTGCACGGCGATCAAAGGTAACAT
TAGTCTTGGTAGTTAAAAACAAAAACATAAAGTGTTGTATGAAACATTTCCACAGATACCGGTGCTAGCA
ATTCTACCGGGTAGGGGAGGCGCTTTTCCCAAGGCAGTCTGGAGCATGCGCTTTAGCAGCCCCGCTGGGC
ACTTGGCGCTACACAAGTGGCCTCTGGCCTCGCACACATTCCACATCCACCGGTAGGCGCCAACCGGCTC
CGTTCTTTGGTGGCCCCTTCGCGCCACCTTCTACTCCTCCCCTAGTCAGGAAGTTCCCCCCCGCCCCGCA
GCTCGCGTCGTGCAGGACGTGACAAATGGAAGTAGCACGTCTCACTAGTCTCGTGCAGATGGACAGCACC
GCTGAGCAATGGAAGCGGGTAGGCCTTTGGGGCAGCGGCCAATAGCAGCTTTGCTCCTTCGCTTTCTGGG
CTCAGAGGCTGGGAAGGGGTGGGTCCGGGGGCGGGCTCAGGGGCGGGCTCAGGGGCGGGGCGGGCGCCCG
AAGGTCCTCCGGAGGCCCGGCATTCTGCACGCTTCAAAAGCGCACGTCTGCCGCGCTGTTCTCCTCTTCC
TCATCTCCGGGCCTTTCGACCTGCAGCCAACGCCACCATGGGGACCGAGTACAAGCCCACGGTGCGCCTC
GCCACCCGCGACGACGTCCCCCGGGCCGTACGCACCCTCGCCGCCGCGTTCGCCGACTACCCCGCCACGC
GCCACACCGTCGACCCGGACCGCCACATCGAGCGGGTCACCGAGCTGCAAGAACTCTTCCTCACGCGCGT
CGGGCTCGACATCGGCAAGGTGTGGGTCGCGGACGACGGCGCCGCGGTGGCGGTCTGGACCACGCCGGAG
AGCGTCGAAGCGGGGGCGGTGTTCGCCGAGATCGGCCCGCGCATGGCCGAGTTGAGCGGTTCCCGGCTGG
CCGCGCAGCAACAGATGGAAGGCCTCCTGGCGCCGCACCGGCCCAAGGAGCCCGCGTGGTTCCTGGCCAC
CGTCGGCGTCTCGCCCGACCACCAGGGCAAGGGTCTGGGCAGCGCCGTCGTGCTCCCCGGAGTGGAGGCG
GCCGAGCGCGCCGGGGTGCCCGCCTTCCTGGAGACCTCCGCGCCCCGCAACCTCCCCTTCTACGAGCGGC
TCGGCTTCACCGTCACCGCCGACGTCGAGGTGCCCGAAGGACCGCGCACCTGGTGCATGACCCGCAAGCC
CGGTGCCATCGATGCCACTAACTTCTCCCTGTTGAAACAAGCAGGGGATGTCGAAGAGAATCCCGGGCCA
ATGGTGAGCAAGGGCGAGGAGCTGTTCACCGGGGTGGTGCCCATCCTGGTCGAGCTGGACGGCGACGTAA
ACGGCCACAAGTTCAGCGTGTCCGGCGAGGGCGAGGGCGATGCCACCTACGGCAAGCTGACCCTGAAGTT
CATCTGCACCACCGGCAAGCTGCCCGTGCCCTGGCCCACCCTCGTGACCACCCTGACCTACGGCGTGCAG
TGCTTCAGCCGCTACCCCGACCACATGAAGCAGCACGACTTCTTCAAGTCCGCCATGCCCGAAGGCTACG
TCCAGGAGCGCACCATCTTCTTCAAGGACGACGGCAACTACAAGACCCGCGCCGAGGTGAAGTTCGAGGG
CGACACCCTGGTGAACCGCATCGAGCTGAAGGGCATCGACTTCAAGGAGGACGGCAACATCCTGGGGCAC
AAGCTGGAGTACAACTACAACAGCCACAACGTCTATATCATGGCCGACAAGCAGAAGAACGGCATCAAGG
TGAACTTCAAGATCCGCCACAACATCGAGGACGGCAGCGTGCAGCTCGCCGACCACTACCAGCAGAACAC
CCCCATCGGCGACGGCCCCGTGCTGCTGCCCGACAACCACTACCTGAGCACCCAGTCCGCCCTGAGCAAA
GACCCCAACGAGAAGCGCGATCACATGGTCCTGCTGGAGTTCGTGACCGCCGCCGGGATCACTCTCGGCA
TGGACGAGCTGTACAAGTAATTAATTAAGCTCGCTGATCAGCCTCGACTGTGCCTTCTAGTTGCCAGCCA
TCTGTTGTTTGCCCCTCCCCCGTGCCTTCCTTGACCCTGGAAGGTGCCACTCCCACTGTCCTTTCCTAAT
AAAATGAGGAAATTGCATCGCATTGTCTGAGTAGGTGTCATTCTATTCTGGGGGGTGGGGTGGGGCAGGA
CAGCAAGGGGGAGGATTGGGAAGACAATAGCAGGCATGCTGGGGATGCGGTGGGCTCTATGGCTTCTGAG
GCGCGCCCTCGAGTCAAAACGTCGTTGCAAAATTTGTAACATGGAGTATATGAAATAATTGTTTTGTAAT
GCACTTTTTGTAATTAAGTAAGACTTGAATTATCTAGATGTAAGTGTTATTTTTGTAATATAAAAAATGA
ATTCAAAATGGTGTTAAAATGTGTTGGTTGCCTTAATCATAATAGATGCATCACTTAATAACATAATTAG
GAATACACGAGTTTTTTAGTTCAGTGACTAAGAACTGTTATGCTTATTATATGAAACTGTTAACAAACAC
CCATAATATGAAACTATCGCGAAATAAGATCGATTTACCATACTGTGGTTAGTTGACGTGAACGATTGAA
TCGCGATTCACGCTCAGTTCATGTTAATGAAAGAACCGGTAAATTCACGTTCATGGTAATGAATCGAATT
GCCCAACCCTAATGTGAACGGGCCCAGAGACGGAGTCACTGCCAACCGAGACGGTCATAGCTGTTTCCTG
TGTGCCGCTTCCTCGCTCACTGACTCGCTGCGCTCGGTCGTTCGGCTGCGGCGAGCGGTATCAGCTCACT
CAAAGGCGGTAATACGGTTACCCACAGAATCAGGGGATAACGCAGGAAAGAACATGTGAGCAAAAGGCCA
GCAAAAGGCCAGGAACCGTAAAAAGGCCGCGTTGCTGGCGTTTTTCCATAGGCTCCGCCCCCCTGACGAG
CATCACAAAAATCGACGCTCAAGTCAGAGGTGGCGAAACCCGACAGGACTATAAAGATACCAGGCGTTTC
CCCCTGGAAGCTCCCTCGTGCGCTCTCCTGTTCCGACCCTGCCGCTTACCGGATACCTGTCCGCCTTTCT
CCCTTCGGGAAGCGTGGCGCTTTCTCATAGCTCACGCTGTAGGTATCTCAGTTCGGTGTAGGTCGTTCGC
TCCAAGCTGGGCTGTGTGCACGAACCCCCCGTTCAGCCCGACCGCTGCGCCTTATCCGGTAACTATCGTC
TTGAGTCCAACCCGGTAAGACACGACTTATCGCCACTGGCAGCAGCCACTGGTAACAGGATTAGCAGAGC
GAGGTATGTAGGCGGTGCTACAGAGTTCTTGAAGTGGTGGCCTAACTACGGCTACACTAGAAGAACAGTA
TTTGGTATCTGCGCTCTGCTGAAGCCAGTTACCTTCGGAAAAAGAGTTGGTAGCTCTTGATCCGGCAAAC
AAACCACCGCTGGTAGCGGTGGTTTTTTTGTTTGCAAGCAGCAGATTACGCGCAGAAAAAAAGGATCTCA
AGAAGATCCTTTGATCTTTTCTACGGGGTCTGACGCTCAGTGGAACGAAAACTCACGTTAAGGGATTTTG
GTCATGAGATTATCAAAAAGGATCTTCACCTAGATCCTTTTAAATTAAAAATGAAGTTTTAAATCAATCT
AAAGTATATATGAGTAAACTTGGTCTGACAGTTACCAATGCTTAATCAGTGAGGCACCTATCTCAGCGAT
CTGTCTCTTTCGTTCATCCATAGTTGCCTGACTCCCCGTCGTGTAGATAACTACGATACGGGAGGGCTTA
CCATCTGGCCCCAGTGCTGCAATAATACCGCGGGACCCACGCTCACCGGCTCCAGATTTATCAGCAATAA
ACCAGCCAGCCGGAAGGGCCGAGCGCAGAAGTGGTCCTGCAACTTTATCCGCCTCCATCCAGTCTATTAA
TTGTTGCCGGGAAGCTAGAGTAAGTAGTTCGCCAGTTAATAGTTTGCGCAACGTTGTTGCCATCGCTACA
GGCATCGTGGTATCACGCTCGTCGTTTGGTATGGCTTCATTCAGCTCCGGTTCCCAACGATCAAGGCGAG
TTACATGATCCCCCATGTTGCGCAAAAAAGCGGTTAGCTCCTTCGGTCCTCCGATCGTTGTCAGAAGTAA
GTTGGCCGCCGTGTTATCACTCATGGTTATGGCAGCACTACATAATTCTCTTACTGTCATGCCATCCGTA
AGATGCTTTTCTGTGACTGGTGAGTACTCAACCAAGTCATTCTGAGAATAGTGTATGCGGCGACCGAGTT
GCTCTTGCCCGGCGTCAATACGGGATAATACCGCGCCACATAGCAGAACTTTAAAAGTGCTCATCATTGG
AAAACGTTCTTCGGGGCGAAAACTCTCAAGGATCTTACCGCTGTTGAGATCCAGTTCGATGTAACCCACT
CGTGCACCCAACTGATCTTCAGCATCTTTTACTTTCACCAGCGTTTCTGGGTGAGCAAAAACAGGAAGGC
AAAATGCCGCAAAAAAGGGAATAAGGGCGACACGGAAATGTTGAATACTCATACTCTTCCTTTTTCAATA
TTATTGAAGCATTTATCAGGGTTATTGTCTCATGAGCGGATACATATTTGAATGTATTTAG
Features (pLannotate 1.2.2; 8 found; start..end, strand, type, name):
    118..138     -  CDS            lacZα (fragment): LacZα fragment of β-galactosidase; lacZ fragment
   1689..2188    +  promoter       PGK promoter: mouse phosphoglycerate kinase 1 promoter
   2213..2807    +  CDS            PuroR (fragment): puromycin N-acetyltransferase; pac from Streptomyces alboniger; confers resistance to puromycin
   2871..3590    +  CDS            EGFP: the original enhanced GFP (Yang et al., 1996) mammalian codon-optimized
   3618..3842    +  polyA_signal   bGH poly(A) signal: bovine growth hormone polyadenylation signal
   4523..5111    -  rep_origin     ori: high-copy-number ColE1/pMB1/pBR322/pUC origin of replication
   5282..6142    -  CDS            AmpR: β-lactamase; bla; confers resistance to ampicillin, carbenicillin, and related antibiotics
   6143..26      -  promoter       AmpR promoter (across the origin): bla
