>Addgene plasmid #217042 | pMV-HAT1_AG | addgene full sequence | sequence record 457387 | Addgene Long Read Sequencing Result
AAAAATAAACAAATAGGGGTTCCGCGCACATTTCCCCGAAAAGTGCCACCTGACGTCTAAGAAACCATTA
TTATCATGACATTAACCTATAAAAATAGGCGTATCACGAGGCCCTTTCGTTGTAAAACGACGGCCAGTCG
AACCACGCAATGCGTCTCGATCCGCAGTGTCTTGCGTCTCTAAGCTTATGTGAACTAGAGTTGTGCCTCA
AGAACCAGAACTGTACGATTCATTCAATTCATCCTAAAGAACGAACGACCTACGTTCATCTAATCAACGT
TCATCGATTCTTTATAAATTATAATGTATTGAGTTGTTCATGAAAATAACCCGGGTAGGAACCCGTCGAA
ATGAAGAACGTCCTAGTACGCCAGGTCGTTCATTCCCCCCATACAAATATGAACGTGAATCGTATGACCA
GGACGTTCACGAAAAGAACGTCCTACCCGTCGAAATAAAGAACGTCCTAGCAAGCCAGGTCGTTCATTCC
CCCCATTCAAAATGAACGTGAATCGTATGACCAGGACGTTCACGAAAAGAACGTCCTACCCGTCGAAATA
AAGAACGTCCTAGCAAGTCAGGTCGTTCATTTTTTCCCATACAAATATGAACGTGAATCGTATGACCAGG
TCGTTCATTCTCCTGATACAAAAATGCGCTGTCCCACATGATAGACATGTGTCGATGAAACAAAATCAGC
ATACTTTCTCACTCAGCCCAACAAAACATCCGATCTGGCATTCTGCACTGGCTTTCTGCGGAGAGCACAG
TACAAGATAAGAGAGCGGATAGAATGTTTCGTTGATCTACATCGTTCACTCTCTTTCTGATCCTCGGAGA
CGATGCCGCTTCTGCAATATGCGCTCTCTTTTTCTTCCCGCTGCAATACTTTCAGCTGATAGTTACCGAG
AGAACGATCACAGAGATAGAGAGTCAAAAAAATGACGAGGACGGGGGGTGGTATGTGGGATGAGTTTTTT
TACCTACTTGTGAGCGAGGTACAGTCAAAGTTCAATAATTGAACGAAATTTTGGTTTGTATATTTTTCGA
TGGATATTTGATAGTAGGTTGATAGATCAACTAAAAAGCATGCCTTTATATTAGTGAATCTAATTTCATA
GAAAATCGCAAAACTGTCGCCTATAATGAAAAAAAAACTTCATTTATTTTGTGCAGGAAAGAACGTGAAA
ATTTATCACCAAACGTGACACTAACCAAACAGTGAGCTGCCAATCGAAGTTCAATTAGTGAGTTTGAACT
GTACTAGTCGTTTTGTTTGAGAGAGAAATGACCTTCTCGCGCTTTGAGGAAGAGAGGAAAATTACACTAA
TACGTTTATGGTCACTAAATCCATATGATAAATACATAGATCACGTGTGTTCGGTTCGTTGTTGTATAGG
TGATTTTGACCGTTATTTTTGAATACGTTCGATTTCTTCAATGTGTTGTAGGCTTATGGTAATAAACATT
GCTGAAACCGTGATTGTATTGATAAATTGATCTTTGATATGCCATTTGTTGTGATCTTTTGACTTGTAAA
CCACAAATTGATCTACGCTCCATCGAAATAAGTGAAAATTTAATAATTGCACGGCGATCAAAGGTAACAT
TAGTCTTGGTAGTTAAAAACAAAAACATAAAGTGTTGTATGAAACATTTCCACAGATACCGGTGCTAGCA
ATTCTACCGGGTAGGGGAGGCGCTTTTCCCAAGGCAGTCTGGAGCATGCGCTTTAGCAGCCCCGCTGGGC
ACTTGGCGCTACACAAGTGGCCTCTGGCCTCGCACACATTCCACATCCACCGGTAGGCGCCAACCGGCTC
CGTTCTTTGGTGGCCCCTTCGCGCCACCTTCTACTCCTCCCCTAGTCAGGAAGTTCCCCCCCGCCCCGCA
GCTCGCGTCGTGCAGGACGTGACAAATGGAAGTAGCACGTCTCACTAGTCTCGTGCAGATGGACAGCACC
GCTGAGCAATGGAAGCGGGTAGGCCTTTGGGGCAGCGGCCAATAGCAGCTTTGCTCCTTCGCTTTCTGGG
CTCAGAGGCTGGGAAGGGGTGGGTCCGGGGGCGGGCTCAGGGGCGGGCTCAGGGGCGGGGCGGGCGCCCG
AAGGTCCTCCGGAGGCCCGGCATTCTGCACGCTTCAAAAGCGCACGTCTGCCGCGCTGTTCTCCTCTTCC
TCATCTCCGGGCCTTTCGACCTGCAGCCAACGCCACCATGGGGACCGAGTACAAGCCCACGGTGCGCCTC
GCCACCCGCGACGACGTCCCCCGGGCCGTACGCACCCTCGCCGCCGCGTTCGCCGACTACCCCGCCACGC
GCCACACCGTCGACCCGGACCGCCACATCGAGCGGGTCACCGAGCTGCAAGAACTCTTCCTCACGCGCGT
CGGGCTCGACATCGGCAAGGTGTGGGTCGCGGACGACGGCGCCGCGGTGGCGGTCTGGACCACGCCGGAG
AGCGTCGAAGCGGGGGCGGTGTTCGCCGAGATCGGCCCGCGCATGGCCGAGTTGAGCGGTTCCCGGCTGG
CCGCGCAGCAACAGATGGAAGGCCTCCTGGCGCCGCACCGGCCCAAGGAGCCCGCGTGGTTCCTGGCCAC
CGTCGGCGTCTCGCCCGACCACCAGGGCAAGGGTCTGGGCAGCGCCGTCGTGCTCCCCGGAGTGGAGGCG
GCCGAGCGCGCCGGGGTGCCCGCCTTCCTGGAGACCTCCGCGCCCCGCAACCTCCCCTTCTACGAGCGGC
TCGGCTTCACCGTCACCGCCGACGTCGAGGTGCCCGAAGGACCGCGCACCTGGTGCATGACCCGCAAGCC
CGGTGCCATCGATGCCACTAACTTCTCCCTGTTGAAACAAGCAGGGGATGTCGAAGAGAATCCCGGGCCA
ATGGTGAGCAAGGGCGAGGAGCTGTTCACCGGGGTGGTGCCCATCCTGGTCGAGCTGGACGGCGACGTAA
ACGGCCACAAGTTCAGCGTGTCCGGCGAGGGCGAGGGCGATGCCACCTACGGCAAGCTGACCCTGAAGTT
CATCTGCACCACCGGCAAGCTGCCCGTGCCCTGGCCCACCCTCGTGACCACCCTGACCTACGGCGTGCAG
TGCTTCAGCCGCTACCCCGACCACATGAAGCAGCACGACTTCTTCAAGTCCGCCATGCCCGAAGGCTACG
TCCAGGAGCGCACCATCTTCTTCAAGGACGACGGCAACTACAAGACCCGCGCCGAGGTGAAGTTCGAGGG
CGACACCCTGGTGAACCGCATCGAGCTGAAGGGCATCGACTTCAAGGAGGACGGCAACATCCTGGGGCAC
AAGCTGGAGTACAACTACAACAGCCACAACGTCTATATCATGGCCGACAAGCAGAAGAACGGCATCAAGG
TGAACTTCAAGATCCGCCACAACATCGAGGACGGCAGCGTGCAGCTCGCCGACCACTACCAGCAGAACAC
CCCCATCGGCGACGGCCCCGTGCTGCTGCCCGACAACCACTACCTGAGCACCCAGTCCGCCCTGAGCAAA
GACCCCAACGAGAAGCGCGATCACATGGTCCTGCTGGAGTTCGTGACCGCCGCCGGGATCACTCTCGGCA
TGGACGAGCTGTACAAGTAATTAATTAAGCTCGCTGATCAGCCTCGACTGTGCCTTCTAGTTGCCAGCCA
TCTGTTGTTTGCCCCTCCCCCGTGCCTTCCTTGACCCTGGAAGGTGCCACTCCCACTGTCCTTTCCTAAT
AAAATGAGGAAATTGCATCGCATTGTCTGAGTAGGTGTCATTCTATTCTGGGGGGTGGGGTGGGGCAGGA
CAGCAAGGGGGAGGATTGGGAAGACAATAGCAGGCATGCTGGGGATGCGGTGGGCTCTATGGCTTCTGAG
GCGCGCCCTCGAGTCAAAACGTCGTTGCAAAATTTGTAACATGGAGTATATGAAATAATTGTTTTGTAAT
GCACTTTTTGTAATTAAGTAAGACTTGAATTATCTAGATGTAAGTGTTATTTTTGTAATATAAAAAATGA
ATTCAAAATGGTGTTAAAATGTGTTGGTTGCCTTAATCATAATAGATGCATCACTTAATAACATAATTAG
GAATACACGAGTTTTTTAGTTCAGTGACTAAGAACTGTTATGCTCTGATGAATCCCCTAATGATTTTGGT
AAAAATCATTAAGTTAAGGTGGATACACATCTTGTCATATGATCAAATGGTTTCGCGAAAAATCAATAAT
CAGACAACAAGATGTGCGAACTCGATATTTTACACGACTCTCTTTACCAATTCTGCCCCGAATTACACTT
AAAACGACTCAACAGCTTAACGTTGGCTTGCCACGCATTACTTGACTGTAAAACTCTCACTCTTACCGAA
CTTGGCCGTAACCTGCCAACCAAAGCGAGAACAAAACATAACATCAAACGAATCGACCGATTGTTAGGTA
ATCGTCACCTCCACAAAGAGCGACTCGCTGTATACCGTTGGCATGCTAGCTTTATCTGTTCGGGCAATAC
GATGCCCATTGTACTTGTTGACTGGTCTGATATTCGTGAGCAAAAACGACTTATGGTATTGCGAGCTTCA
GTCGCACTACACGGTCGTTCTGTTACTCTTTATGAGAAAGCGTTCCCGCTTTCAGAGCAATGTTCAAAGA
AAGCTCATGACCAATTTCTAGCCGACCTTGCGAGCATTCTACCGAGTAACACCACACCGCTCATTGTCAG
TGATGCTGGCTTTAAAGTGCCATGGTATAAATCCGTTGAGAAGCTGGGTTGGTACTGGTTAAGTCGAGTA
AGAGGAAAAGTACAATATGCAGACCTAGGAGCGGAAAACTGGAAACCTATCAGCAACTTACATGATATGT
CATCTAGTCACTCAAAGACTTTAGGCTATAAGAGGCTGACTAAAAGCAATCCAATCTCATGCCAAATTCT
ATTGTATAAATCTCGCTCTAAAGGCCGAAAAAATCAGCGCTCGACACGGACTCATTGTCACCACCCGTCA
CCTAAAATCTACTCAGCGTCGGCAAAGGAGCCATGGGTTCTAGCAACTAACTTACCTGTTGAAATTCGAA
CACCCAAACAACTTGTTAATATCTATTCGAAGCGAATGCAGATTGAAGAAACCTTCCGAGACTTGAAAAG
TCCTGCCTACGGACTAGGCCTACGCCATAGCCGAACGAGCAGCTCAGAGCGTTTTGATATCATGCTGCTA
ATCGCCCTGATGCTTCAACTAACATGTTGGCTTGCGGGCGTTCATGCTCAGAAACAAGGTTGGGACAAGC
ACTTCCAGGCTAACACAGTCAGAAATCGAAACGTACTCTCAACAGTTCGCTTAGGCATGGAAGTTTTGCG
GCATTCTGGCTACACAATAACAAGGGAAGACTTACTCGTGGCTGCAACCCTACTAGCTCAAAATTTATTC
ACACATGGTTACGCTTTGGGGAAATTATGAGGGGATCTCTCAGCGCCCAGCACTGATGAATCCCCTAATG
ATTTTTATCAAAATCATTAAGTTAAGGTAGATACACATCTTGTCATATGATCAAATGGTTTCGCCAAAAA
TCAATAATCAGACAACAAAATGTGCGAACTCGATATTTTACACGACTCTCTTTACCAATTCTGCCCCGAA
TTACACTTAAAACGACTCAACAGCTTAACGTTGGCTTGCCACGCCTTACTTGACTGTAAAACTCTCACTC
TTACCGAACTTGGCCGTAACCTGCCAACCAAAGCGAGAACAAAACATAACATCAAACGAATCGACCGATT
GTTAGGTAATCGTCACCTCCACAAAGAGCGACTCGCTGTATACCGTTGGCATGCTAGCTTTATCTGTTCG
GGCAATACGATGCCCATTGTACTTGTTGACTGGTCTGATATCCGTGAGCAAAAACGGCTTATGGTATTGC
GAGCTTCAGTCGCACTACACGGTCGTTCTGTTACTCTTTATGAGAAAGCGTTCCCGCTTTCAGAGCAATG
TTCAAAGAAAGCTCATGACCAATTTCTAGCCGACCTTGCGAGCATTCTACCGAGTAACACCACACCGCTC
ATTGTCAGTGATGCTGGCTTTAAAGTGCCATGGTATAAATCCGTTGAGAAGCTGGGTTGGTACTGGTTAA
GTCGAGTAAGAGGAAAAGTACAATATGCAGACCTAGGAGCGGAAAACTGGAAACCTATCAGCAACTTACA
TGATATGTCATCTAGTCACTCAAAGACTTTAGGCTATAAGAGGCTGACTAAAAGCAATCCAATCTCATGC
CAAATTCTATTGTATAAATCTCGCTCTAAAGGCCGAAAAAATCAGCGCTCGACACGGACTCATTGTCACC
ACCCGTCACCTAAAATCTACTCAGCGTCGGCAAAGGAGCCATGGATTCTAGCAACTAACTTACCTGTTGA
AATTCGAACACCCAAACAACTTGTTAATATCTATTCGAAGCGAATGCAGATTGAAGAAACCTTCCGAGAC
TTGAAAAGTCCTGCCTACGGACTAGGCCTACGCCATAGCCGAACGAGCAGCTCAGAGCGTTTTGATATCA
TGCTGCTAATCGCCCTGATGCTTCAACTAACATGTTGGCTTGCGGGCGTTCATGCTCAGAAACAAGGTTG
GGACAAGCACTTCCAGGCTAACACAGTCAGAAATCGAAACGTACTCTCAACAGTTCGCTTAGGCATGGAA
GTTTTGCGGCATTCTGGCTACACAATAACAAGGGAAGACTCACTCGTGGCTGCAACCCTGCTTACTCAAA
ATCTATTCACACATGGTTACGTTTTGGGGAAATTATGAGGGGATCTCTCAGTGTTATGCTTATTATATGA
AACTGTTAACAAACACCCATAATATGAAACTATCGCGAAATAAGATCGATTTACCATACTGTGGTTAGTT
GACGTGAACGATTGAATCGCGATTCACGCTCAGTTCATGTTAATGAAAGAACCGGTAAATTCACGTTCAT
GGTAATGAATCGAATTGCCCAACCCTAATGTGAACGGGCCCAGAGACGGAGTCACTGCCAACCGAGACGG
TCATAGCTGTTTCCTGTGTGCCGCTTCCTCGCTCACTGACTCGCTGCGCTCGGTCGTTCGGCTGCGGCGA
GCGGTATCAGCTCACTCAAAGGCGGTAATACGGTTACCCACAGAATCAGGGGATAACGCAGGAAAGAACA
TGTGAGCAAAAGGCCAGCAAAAGGCCAGGAACCGTAAAAAGGCCGCGTTGCTGGCGTTTTTCCATAGGCT
CCGCCCCCCTGACGAGCATCACAAAAATCGACGCTCAAGTCAGAGGTGGCGAAACCCGACAGGACTATAA
AGATACCAGGCGTTTCCCCCTGGAAGCTCCCTCGTGCGCTCTCCTGTTCCGACCCTGCCGCTTACCGGAT
ACCTGTCCGCCTTTCTCCCTTCGGGAAGCGTGGCGCTTTCTCATAGCTCACGCTGTAGGTATCTCAGTTC
GGTGTAGGTCGTTCGCTCCAAGCTGGGCTGTGTGCACGAACCCCCCGTTCAGCCCGACCGCTGCGCCTTA
TCCGGTAACTATCGTCTTGAGTCCAACCCGGTAAGACACGACTTATCGCCACTGGCAGCAGCCACTGGTA
ACAGGATTAGCAGAGCGAGGTATGTAGGCGGTGCTACAGAGTTCTTGAAGTGGTGGCCTAACTACGGCTA
CACTAGAAGAACAGTATTTGGTATCTGCGCTCTGCTGAAGCCAGTTACCTTCGGAAAAAGAGTTGGTAGC
TCTTGATCCGGCAAACAAACCACCGCTGGTAGCGGTGGTTTTTTTGTTTGCAAGCAGCAGATTACGCGCA
GAAAAAAAGGATCTCAAGAAGATCCTTTGATCTTTTCTACGGGGTCTGACGCTCAGTGGAACGAAAACTC
ACGTTAAGGGATTTTGGTCATGAGATTATCAAAAAGGATCTTCACCTAGATCCTTTTAAATTAAAAATGA
AGTTTTAAATCAATCTAAAGTATATATGAGTAAACTTGGTCTGACAGTTACCAATGCTTAATCAGTGAGG
CACCTATCTCAGCGATCTGTCTCTTTCGTTCATCCATAGTTGCCTGACTCCCCGTCGTGTAGATAACTAC
GATACGGGAGGGCTTACCATCTGGCCCCAGTGCTGCAATAATACCGCGGGACCCACGCTCACCGGCTCCA
GATTTATCAGCAATAAACCAGCCAGCCGGAAGGGCCGAGCGCAGAAGTGGTCCTGCAACTTTATCCGCCT
CCATCCAGTCTATTAATTGTTGCCGGGAAGCTAGAGTAAGTAGTTCGCCAGTTAATAGTTTGCGCAACGT
TGTTGCCATCGCTACAGGCATCGTGGTATCACGCTCGTCGTTTGGTATGGCTTCATTCAGCTCCGGTTCC
CAACGATCAAGGCGAGTTACATGATCCCCCATGTTGCGCAAAAAAGCGGTTAGCTCCTTCGGTCCTCCGA
TCGTTGTCAGAAGTAAGTTGGCCGCCGTGTTATCACTCATGGTTATGGCAGCACTACATAATTCTCTTAC
TGTCATGCCATCCGTAAGATGCTTTTCTGTGACTGGTGAGTACTCAACCAAGTCATTCTGAGAATAGTGT
ATGCGGCGACCGAGTTGCTCTTGCCCGGCGTCAATACGGGATAATACCGCGCCACATAGCAGAACTTTAA
AAGTGCTCATCATTGGAAAACGTTCTTCGGGGCGAAAACTCTCAAGGATCTTACCGCTGTTGAGATCCAG
TTCGATGTAACCCACTCGTGCACCCAACTGATCTTCAGCATCTTTTACTTTCACCAGCGTTTCTGGGTGA
GCAAAAACAGGAAGGCAAAATGCCGCAAAAAAGGGAATAAGGGCGACACGGAAATGTTGAATACTCATAC
TCTTCCTTTTTCAATATTATTGAAGCATTTATCAGGGTTATTGTCTCATGAGCGGATACATATTTGAATG
TATTTAG
Features (pLannotate 1.2.2; 10 found; start..end, strand, type, name):
    118..138     -  CDS            lacZα (fragment): LacZα fragment of β-galactosidase; lacZ fragment
   1689..2188    +  promoter       PGK promoter: mouse phosphoglycerate kinase 1 promoter
   2213..2807    +  CDS            PuroR (fragment): puromycin N-acetyltransferase; pac from Streptomyces alboniger; confers resistance to puromycin
   2871..3590    +  CDS            EGFP: the original enhanced GFP (Yang et al., 1996) mammalian codon-optimized
   3618..3842    +  polyA_signal   bGH poly(A) signal: bovine growth hormone polyadenylation signal
   4149..4218    -  ncRNA          RNA-OUT: Accession: RF00240 - RNA-OUT
   5487..5556    -  ncRNA          RNA-OUT: Accession: RF00240 - RNA-OUT
   7199..7787    -  rep_origin     ori: high-copy-number ColE1/pMB1/pBR322/pUC origin of replication
   7958..8818    -  CDS            AmpR: β-lactamase; bla; confers resistance to ampicillin, carbenicillin, and related antibiotics
   8819..26      -  promoter       AmpR promoter (across the origin): bla
