>Addgene plasmid #217042 | pMV-HAT1_AG | addgene full sequence | sequence record 460484 | Addgene NGS Result
AAAAATAAACAAATAGGGGTTCCGCGCACATTTCCCCGAAAAGTGCCACCTGACGTCTAAGAAACCATTA
TTATCATGACATTAACCTATAAAAATAGGCGTATCACGAGGCCCTTTCGTTGTAAAACGACGGCCAGTCG
AACCACGCAATGCGTCTCGATCCGCAGTGTCTTGCGTCTCTAAGCTTATGTGAACTAGAGTTGTGCCTCA
AGAACCAGAACTGTACGATTCATTCAATTCATCCTAAAGAACGAACGACCTACGTTCATCTAATCAACGT
TCATCGATTCTTTATAAATTATAATGTATTGAGTTGTTCATGAAAATAACCCGGGTAGGAACCCGTCGAA
ATGAAGAACGTCCTAGTACGCCAGGTCGTTCATTCCCCCCATACAAATATGAACGTGAATCGTATGACCA
GGACGTTCACGAAAAGAACGTCCTACCCGTCGAAATAAAGAACGTCCTAGCAAGCCAGGTCGTTCATTCC
CCCCATTCAAAATGAACGTGAATCGTATGACCAGGACGTTCACGAAAAGAACGTCCTACCCGTCGAAATA
AAGAACGTCCTAGCAAGTCAGGTCGTTCATTTTTTCCCATACAAATATGAACGTGAATCGTATGACCAGG
TCGTTCATTCTCCTGATACAAAAATGCGCTGTCCCACATGATAGACATGTGTCGATGAAACAAAATCAGC
ATACTTTCTCACTCAGCCCAACAAAACATCCGATCTGGCATTCTGCACTGGCTTTCTGCGGAGAGCACAG
TACAAGATAAGAGAGCGGATAGAATGTTTCGTTGATCTACATCGTTCACTCTCTTTCTGATCCTCGGAGA
CGATGCCGCTTCTGCAATATGCGCTCTCTTTTTCTTCCCGCTGCAATACTTTCAGCTGATAGTTACCGAG
AGAACGATCACAGAGATAGAGAGTCAAAAAAATGACGAGGACGGGGGGTGGTATGTGGGATGAGTTTTTT
TACCTACTTGTGAGCGAGGTACAGTCAAAGTTCAATAATTGAACGAAATTTTGGTTTGTATATTTTTCGA
TGGATATTTGATAGTAGGTTGATAGATCAACTAAAAAGCATGCCTTTATATTAGTGAATCTAATTTCATA
GAAAATCGCAAAACTGTCGCCTATAATGAAAAAAAAACTTCATTTATTTTGTGCAGGAAAGAACGTGAAA
ATTTATCACCAAACGTGACACTAACCAAACAGTGAGCTGCCAATCGAAGTTCAATTAGTGAGTTTGAACT
GTACTAGTCGTTTTGTTTGAGAGAGAAATGACCTTCTCGCGCTTTGAGGAAGAGAGGAAAATTACACTAA
TACGTTTATGGTCACTAAATCCATATGATAAATACATAGATCACGTGTGTTCGGTTCGTTGTTGTATAGG
TGATTTTGACCGTTATTTTTGAATACGTTCGATTTCTTCAATGTGTTGTAGGCTTATGGTAATAAACATT
GCTGAAACCGTGATTGTATTGATAAATTGATCTTTGATATGCCATTTGTTGTGATCTTTTGACTTGTAAA
CCACAAATTGATCTACGCTCCATCGAAATAAGTGAAAATTTAATAATTGCACGGCGATCAAAGGTAACAT
TAGTCTTGGTAGTTAAAAACAAAAACATAAAGTGTTGTATGAAACATTTCCACAGATACCGGTGCTAGCA
ATTCTACCGGGTAGGGGAGGCGCTTTTCCCAAGGCAGTCTGGAGCATGCGCTTTAGCAGCCCCGCTGGGC
ACTTGGCGCTACACAAGTGGCCTCTGGCCTCGCACACATTCCACATCCACCGGTAGGCGCCAACCGGCTC
CGTTCTTTGGTGGCCCCTTCGCGCCACCTTCTACTCCTCCCCTAGTCAGGAAGTTCCCCCCCGCCCCGCA
GCTCGCGTCGTGCAGGACGTGACAAATGGAAGTAGCACGTCTCACTAGTCTCGTGCAGATGGACAGCACC
GCTGAGCAATGGAAGCGGGTAGGCCTTTGGGGCAGCGGCCAATAGCAGCTTTGCTCCTTCGCTTTCTGGG
CTCAGAGGCTGGGAAGGGGTGGGTCCGGGGGCGGGCTCAGGGGCGGGCTCAGGGGCGGGGCGGGCGCCCG
AAGGTCCTCCGGAGGCCCGGCATTCTGCACGCTTCAAAAGCGCACGTCTGCCGCGCTGTTCTCCTCTTCC
TCATCTCCGGGCCTTTCGACCTGCAGCCAACGCCACCATGGGGACCGAGTACAAGCCCACGGTGCGCCTC
GCCACCCGCGACGACGTCCCCCGGGCCGTACGCACCCTCGCCGCCGCGTTCGCCGACTACCCCGCCACGC
GCCACACCGTCGACCCGGACCGCCACATCGAGCGGGTCACCGAGCTGCAAGAACTCTTCCTCACGCGCGT
CGGGCTCGACATCGGCAAGGTGTGGGTCGCGGACGACGGCGCCGCGGTGGCGGTCTGGACCACGCCGGAG
AGCGTCGAAGCGGGGGCGGTGTTCGCCGAGATCGGCCCGCGCATGGCCGAGTTGAGCGGTTCCCGGCTGG
CCGCGCAGCAACAGATGGAAGGCCTCCTGGCGCCGCACCGGCCCAAGGAGCCCGCGTGGTTCCTGGCCAC
CGTCGGCGTCTCGCCCGACCACCAGGGCAAGGGTCTGGGCAGCGCCGTCGTGCTCCCCGGAGTGGAGGCG
GCCGAGCGCGCCGGGGTGCCCGCCTTCCTGGAGACCTCCGCGCCCCGCAACCTCCCCTTCTACGAGCGGC
TCGGCTTCACCGTCACCGCCGACGTCGAGGTGCCCGAAGGACCGCGCACCTGGTGCATGACCCGCAAGCC
CGGTGCCATCGATGCCACTAACTTCTCCCTGTTGAAACAAGCAGGGGATGTCGAAGAGAATCCCGGGCCA
ATGGTGAGCAAGGGCGAGGAGCTGTTCACCGGGGTGGTGCCCATCCTGGTCGAGCTGGACGGCGACGTAA
ACGGCCACAAGTTCAGCGTGTCCGGCGAGGGCGAGGGCGATGCCACCTACGGCAAGCTGACCCTGAAGTT
CATCTGCACCACCGGCAAGCTGCCCGTGCCCTGGCCCACCCTCGTGACCACCCTGACCTACGGCGTGCAG
TGCTTCAGCCGCTACCCCGACCACATGAAGCAGCACGACTTCTTCAAGTCCGCCATGCCCGAAGGCTACG
TCCAGGAGCGCACCATCTTCTTCAAGGACGACGGCAACTACAAGACCCGCGCCGAGGTGAAGTTCGAGGG
CGACACCCTGGTGAACCGCATCGAGCTGAAGGGCATCGACTTCAAGGAGGACGGCAACATCCTGGGGCAC
AAGCTGGAGTACAACTACAACAGCCACAACGTCTATATCATGGCCGACAAGCAGAAGAACGGCATCAAGG
TGAACTTCAAGATCCGCCACAACATCGAGGACGGCAGCGTGCAGCTCGCCGACCACTACCAGCAGAACAC
CCCCATCGGCGACGGCCCCGTGCTGCTGCCCGACAACCACTACCTGAGCACCCAGTCCGCCCTGAGCAAA
GACCCCAACGAGAAGCGCGATCACATGGTCCTGCTGGAGTTCGTGACCGCCGCCGGGATCACTCTCGGCA
TGGACGAGCTGTACAAGTAATTAATTAAGCTCGCTGATCAGCCTCGACTGTGCCTTCTAGTTGCCAGCCA
TCTGTTGTTTGCCCCTCCCCCGTGCCTTCCTTGACCCTGGAAGGTGCCACTCCCACTGTCCTTTCCTAAT
AAAATGAGGAAATTGCATCGCATTGTCTGAGTAGGTGTCATTCTATTCTGGGGGGTGGGGTGGGGCAGGA
CAGCAAGGGGGAGGATTGGGAAGACAATAGCAGGCATGCTGGGGATGCGGTGGGCTCTATGGCTTCTGAG
GCGCGCCCTCGAGTCAAAACGTCGTTGCAAAATTTGTAACATGGAGTATATGAAATAATTGTTTTGTAAT
GCACTTTTTGTAATTAAGTAAGACTTGAATTATCTAGATGTAAGTGTTATTTTTGTAATATAAAAAATGA
ATTCAAAATGGTGTTAAAATGTGTTGGTTGCCTTAATCATAATAGATGCATCACTTAATAACATAATTAG
GAATACACGAGTTTTTTAGTTCAGTGACTAAGAACTGTTATGCTTATTATATGAAACTGTTAACAAACAC
CCATAATATGAAACTATCGCGAAATAAGATCGATTTACCATACTGTGGTTAGTTGACGWRAACRATTGAR
KMGYGATTCACGCTCAGTTCWKRKWAATGAAAGAACCGGTAAATTCACGTTCATGGTAATGAATCGAATT
GCCCAACCCTAATGTGAACGGGCCCAGAGACGGAGTCACTGCCAACCGAGACGGTCATAGCTGTTTCCTG
TGTGCCGCTTCCTCGCTCACTGACTCGCTGCGCTCGGTCGTTCGGCTGCGGCGAGCGGTATCAGCTCACT
CAAAGGCGGTAATACGGTTACCCACAGAATCAGGGGATAACGCAGGAAAGAACATGTGAGCAAAAGGCCA
GCAAAAGGCCAGGAACCGTAAAAAGGCCGCGTTGCTGGCGTTTTTCCATAGGCTCCGCCCCCCTGACGAG
CATCACAAAAATCGACGCTCAAGTCAGAGGTGGCGAAACCCGACAGGACTATAAAGATACCAGGCGTTTC
CCCCTGGAAGCTCCCTCGTGCGCTCTCCTGTTCCGACCCTGCCGCTTACCGGATACCTGTCCGCCTTTCT
CCCTTCGGGAAGCGTGGCGCTTTCTCATAGCTCACGCTGTAGGTATCTCAGTTCGGTGTAGGTCGTTCGC
TCCAAGCTGGGCTGTGTGCACGAACCCCCCGTTCAGCCCGACCGCTGCGCCTTATCCGGTAACTATCGTC
TTGAGTCCAACCCGGTAAGACACGACTTATCGCCACTGGCAGCAGCCACTGGTAACAGGATTAGCAGAGC
GAGGTATGTAGGCGGTGCTACAGAGTTCTTGAAGTGGTGGCCTAACTACGGCTACACTAGAAGAACAGTA
TTTGGTATCTGCGCTCTGCTGAAGCCAGTTACCTTCGGAAAAAGAGTTGGTAGCTCTTGATCCGGCAAAC
AAACCACCGCTGGTAGCGGTGGTTTTTTTGTTTGCAAGCAGCAGATTACGCGCAGAAAAAAAGGATCTCA
AGAAGATCCTTTGATCTTTTCTACGGGGTCTGACGCTCAGTGGAACGAAAACTCACGTTAAGGGATTTTG
GTCATGAGATTATCAAAAAGGATCTTCACCTAGATCCTTTTAAATTAAAAATGAAGTTTTAAATCAATCT
AAAGTATATATGAGTAAACTTGGTCTGACAGTTACCAATGCTTAATCAGTGAGGCACCTATCTCAGCGAT
CTGTCTCTTTCGTTCATCCATAGTTGCCTGACTCCCCGTCGTGTAGATAACTACGATACGGGAGGGCTTA
CCATCTGGCCCCAGTGCTGCAATAATACCGCGGGACCCACGCTCACCGGCTCCAGATTTATCAGCAATAA
ACCAGCCAGCCGGAAGGGCCGAGCGCAGAAGTGGTCCTGCAACTTTATCCGCCTCCATCCAGTCTATTAA
TTGTTGCCGGGAAGCTAGAGTAAGTAGTTCGCCAGTTAATAGTTTGCGCAACGTTGTTGCCATCGCTACA
GGCATCGTGGTATCACGCTCGTCGTTTGGTATGGCTTCATTCAGCTCCGGTTCCCAACGATCAAGGCGAG
TTACATGATCCCCCATGTTGCGCAAAAAAGCGGTTAGCTCCTTCGGTCCTCCGATCGTTGTCAGAAGTAA
GTTGGCCGCCGTGTTATCACTCATGGTTATGGCAGCACTACATAATTCTCTTACTGTCATGCCATCCGTA
AGATGCTTTTCTGTGACTGGTGAGTACTCAACCAAGTCATTCTGAGAATAGTGTATGCGGCGACCGAGTT
GCTCTTGCCCGGCGTCAATACGGGATAATACCGCGCCACATAGCAGAACTTTAAAAGTGCTCATCATTGG
AAAACGTTCTTCGGGGCGAAAACTCTCAAGGATCTTACCGCTGTTGAGATCCAGTTCGATGTAACCCACT
CGTGCACCCAACTGATCTTCAGCATCTTTTACTTTCACCAGCGTTTCTGGGTGAGCAAAAACAGGAAGGC
AAAATGCCGCAAAAAAGGGAATAAGGGCGACACGGAAATGTTGAATACTCATACTCTTCCTTTTTCAATA
TTATTGAAGCATTTATCAGGGTTATTGTCTCATGAGCGGATACATATTTGAATGTATTTAG
Features (pLannotate 1.2.2; 8 found; start..end, strand, type, name):
    118..138     -  CDS            lacZα (fragment): LacZα fragment of β-galactosidase; lacZ fragment
   1689..2188    +  promoter       PGK promoter: mouse phosphoglycerate kinase 1 promoter
   2213..2807    +  CDS            PuroR (fragment): puromycin N-acetyltransferase; pac from Streptomyces alboniger; confers resistance to puromycin
   2871..3590    +  CDS            EGFP: the original enhanced GFP (Yang et al., 1996) mammalian codon-optimized
   3618..3842    +  polyA_signal   bGH poly(A) signal: bovine growth hormone polyadenylation signal
   4523..5111    -  rep_origin     ori: high-copy-number ColE1/pMB1/pBR322/pUC origin of replication
   5282..6142    -  CDS            AmpR: β-lactamase; bla; confers resistance to ampicillin, carbenicillin, and related antibiotics
   6143..26      -  promoter       AmpR promoter (across the origin): bla
