>Addgene plasmid #217042 | pMV-HAT1_AG Sequencing Result | analyzer sequence | sequence record 443460
AAAAATAAACAAATAGGGGTTCCGCGCACATTTCCCCGAAAAGTGCCACCTGACGTCTAAGAAACCATTA
TTATCATGACATTAACCTATAAAAATAGGCGTATCACGAGGCCCTTTCGTTGTAAAACGACGGCCAGTCG
AACCACGCAATGCGTCTCGATCCGCAGTGTCTTGCGTCTCTAAGCTTATGTGAACTAGAGTTGTGCCTCA
AGAACCAGAACTGTACGATTCATTCAATTCATCCTAAAGAACGAACGACCTACGTTCATCTAATCAACGT
TCATCGATTCTTTATAAATTATAATGTATTGAGTTGTTCATGAAAATAACCCGGGTAGGAACCCGTCGAA
ATGAAGAACGTCCTAGTACGCCAGGTCGTTCATTCCCCCCATACAAATATGAACGTGAATCGTATGACCA
GGACGTTCACGAAAAGAACGTCCTACCCGTCGAAATAAAGAACGTCCTAGCAAGCCAGGTCGTTCATTCC
CCCCATTCAAAATGAACGTGAATCGTATGACCAGGACGTTCACGAAAAGAACGTCCTACCCGTCGAAATA
AAGAACGTCCTAGCAAGTCAGGTCGTTCATTTTTTCCCATACAAATATGAACGTGAATCGTATGACCAGG
TCGTTCATTCTCCTGATACAAAAATGCGCTGTCCCACATGATAGACATGTGTCGATGAAACAAAATCAGC
ATACTTTCTCACTCAGCCCAACAAAACATCCGATCTGGCATTCTGCACTGGCTTTCTGCGGAGAGCACAG
TACAAGATAAGAGAGCGGATAGAATGTTTCGTTGATCTACATCGTTCACTCTCTTTCTGATCCTCGGAGA
CGATGCCGCTTCTGCAATATGCGCTCTCTTTTTCTTCCCGCTGCAATACTTTCAGCTGATAGTTACCGAG
AGAACGATCACAGAGATAGAGAGTCAAAAAAATGACGAGGACGGGGGGTGGTATGTGGGATGAGTTTTTT
TACCTACTTGTGAGCGAGGTACAGTCAAAGTTCAATAATTGAACGAAATTTTGGTTTGTATATTTTTCGA
TGGATATTTGATAGTAGGTTGATAGATCAACTAAAAAGCATGCCTTTATATTAGTGAATCTAATTTCATA
GAAAATCGCAAAACTGTCGCCTATAATGAAAAAAAAACTTCATTTATTTTGTGCAGGAAAGAACGTGAAA
ATTTATCACCAAACGTGACACTAACCAAACAGTGAGCTGCCAATCGAAGTTCAATTAGTGAGTTTGAACT
GTACTAGTCGTTTTGTTTGAGAGAGAAATGACCTTCTCGCGCTTTGAGGAAGAGAGGAAAATTACACTAA
TACGTTTATGGTCACTAAATCCATATGATAAATACATAGATCACGTGTGTTCGGTTCGTTGTTGTATAGG
TGATTTTGACCGTTATTTTTGAATACGTTCGATTTCTTCAATGTGTTGTAGGCTTATGGTAATAAACATT
GCTGAAACCGTGATTGTATTGATAAATTGATCTTTGATATGCCATTTGTTGTGATCTTTTGACTTGTAAA
CCACAAATTGATCTACGCTCCATCGAAATAAGTGAAAATTTAATAATTGCACGGCGATCAAAGGTAACAT
TAGTCTTGGTAGTTAAAAACAAAAACATAAAGTGTTGTATGAAACATTTCCACAGATACCGGTGCTAGCA
ATTCTACCGGGTAGGGGAGGCGCTTTTCCCAAGGCAGTCTGGAGCATGCGCTTTAGCAGCCCCGCTGGGC
ACTTGGCGCTACACAAGTGGCCTCTGGCCTCGCACACATTCCACATCCACCGGTAGGCGCCAACCGGCTC
CGTTCTTTGGTGGCCCCTTCGCGCCACCTTCTACTCCTCCCCTAGTCAGGAAGTTCCCCCCCGCCCCGCA
GCTCGCGTCGTGCAGGACGTGACAAATGGAAGTAGCACGTCTCACTAGTCTCGTGCAGATGGACAGCACC
GCTGAGCAATGGAAGCGGGTAGGCCTTTGGGGCAGCGGCCAATAGCAGCTTTGCTCCTTCGCTTTCTGGG
CTCAGAGGCTGGGAAGGGGTGGGTCCGGGGGCGGGCTCAGGGGCGGGCTCAGGGGCGGGGCGGGCGCCCG
AAGGTCCTCCGGAGGCCCGGCATTCTGCACGCTTCAAAAGCGCACGTCTGCCGCGCTGTTCTCCTCTTCC
TCATCTCCGGGCCTTTCGACCTGCAGCCAACGCCACCATGGGGACCGAGTACAAGCCCACGGTGCGCCTC
GCCACCCGCGACGACGTCCCCCGGGCCGTACGCACCCTCGCCGCCGCGTTCGCCGACTACCCCGCCACGC
GCCACACCGTCGACCCGGACCGCCACATCGAGCGGGTCACCGAGCTGCAAGAACTCTTCCTCACGCGCGT
CGGGCTCGACATCGGCAAGGTGTGGGTCGCGGACGACGGCGCCGCGGTGGCGGTCTGGACCACGCCGGAG
AGCGTCGAAGCGGGGGCGGTGTTCGCCGAGATCGGCCCGCGCATGGCCGAGTTGAGCGGTTCCCGGCTGG
CCGCGCAGCAACAGATGGAAGGCCTCCTGGCGCCGCACCGGCCCAAGGAGCCCGCGTGGTTCCTGGCCAC
CGTCGGCGTCTCGCCCGACCACCAGGGCAAGGGTCTGGGCAGCGCCGTCGTGCTCCCCGGAGTGGAGGCG
GCCGAGCGCGCCGGGGTGCCCGCCTTCCTGGAGACCTCCGCGCCCCGCAACCTCCCCTTCTACGAGCGGC
TCGGCTTCACCGTCACCGCCGACGTCGAGGTGCCCGAAGGACCGCGCACCTGGTGCATGACCCGCAAGCC
CGGTGCCATCGATGCCACTAACTTCTCCCTGTTGAAACAAGCAGGGGATGTCGAAGAGAATCCCGGGCCA
ATGGTGAGCAAGGGCGAGGAGCTGTTCACCGGGGTGGTGCCCATCCTGGTCGAGCTGGACGGCGACGTAA
ACGGCCACAAGTTCAGCGTGTCCGGCGAGGGCGAGGGCGATGCCACCTACGGCAAGCTGACCCTGAAGTT
CATCTGCACCACCGGCAAGCTGCCCGTGCCCTGGCCCACCCTCGTGACCACCCTGACCTACGGCGTGCAG
TGCTTCAGCCGCTACCCCGACCACATGAAGCAGCACGACTTCTTCAAGTCCGCCATGCCCGAAGGCTACG
TCCAGGAGCGCACCATCTTCTTCAAGGACGACGGCAACTACAAGACCCGCGCCGAGGTGAAGTTCGAGGG
CGACACCCTGGTGAACCGCATCGAGCTGAAGGGCATCGACTTCAAGGAGGACGGCAACATCCTGGGGCAC
AAGCTGGAGTACAACTACAACAGCCACAACGTCTATATCATGGCCGACAAGCAGAAGAACGGCATCAAGG
TGAACTTCAAGATCCGCCACAACATCGAGGACGGCAGCGTGCAGCTCGCCGACCACTACCAGCAGAACAC
CCCCATCGGCGACGGCCCCGTGCTGCTGCCCGACAACCACTACCTGAGCACCCAGTCCGCCCTGAGCAAA
GACCCCAACGAGAAGCGCGATCACATGGTCCTGCTGGAGTTCGTGACCGCCGCCGGGATCACTCTCGGCA
TGGACGAGCTGTACAAGTAATTAATTAAGCTCGCTGATCAGCCTCGACTGTGCCTTCTAGTTGCCAGCCA
TCTGTTGTTTGCCCCTCCCCCGTGCCTTCCTTGACCCTGGAAGGTGCCACTCCCACTGTCCTTTCCTAAT
AAAATGAGGAAATTGCATCGCATTGTCTGAGTAGGTGTCATTCTATTCTGGGGGGTGGGGTGGGGCAGGA
CAGCAAGGGGGAGGATTGGGAAGACAATAGCAGGCATGCTGGGGATGCGGTGGGCTCTATGGCTTCTGAG
GCGCGCCCTCGAGTCAAAACGTCGTTGCAAAATTTGTAACATGGAGTATATGAAATAATTGTTTTGTAAT
GCACTTTTTGTAATTAAGTAAGACTTGAATTATCTAGATGTAAGTGTTATTTTTGTAATATAAAAAATGA
ATTCAAAATGGTGTTAAAATGTGTTGGTTGCCTTAATCATAATAGATGCATCACTTAATAACATAATTAG
GAATACACGAGTKWWWTWRTKMRGKGAYYWMKMASTGTTATGCTYATTATATGAAACTGTTAACAAACAC
CCATAATATGAAACTATCGCGAAATAAGATCGATTTACCATACTGTGGTTAGTTGACGTGAACGATTGAA
TCGCGATTCACGCTCAGTTCATGTTAATGAAAGAACCGGTAAATTCACGTTCATGGTAATGAATCGAATT
GCCCAACCCTAATGTGAACGGGCCCAGAGACGGAGTCACTGCCAACCGAGACGGTCATAGCTGTTTCCTG
TGTGCCGCTTCCTCGCTCACTGACTCGCTGCGCTCGGTCGTTCGGCTGCGGCGAGCGGTATCAGCTCACT
CAAAGGCGGTAATACGGTTACCCACAGAATCAGGGGATAACGCAGGAAAGAACATGTGAGCAAAAGGCCA
GCAAAAGGCCAGGAACCGTAAAAAGGCCGCGTTGCTGGCGTTTTTCCATAGGCTCCGCCCCCCTGACGAG
CATCACAAAAATCGACGCTCAAGTCAGAGGTGGCGAAACCCGACAGGACTATAAAGATACCAGGCGTTTC
CCCCTGGAAGCTCCCTCGTGCGCTCTCCTGTTCCGACCCTGCCGCTTACCGGATACCTGTCCGCCTTTCT
CCCTTCGGGAAGCGTGGCGCTTTCTCATAGCTCACGCTGTAGGTATCTCAGTTCGGTGTAGGTCGTTCGC
TCCAAGCTGGGCTGTGTGCACGAACCCCCCGTTCAGCCCGACCGCTGCGCCTTATCCGGTAACTATCGTC
TTGAGTCCAACCCGGTAAGACACGACTTATCGCCACTGGCAGCAGCCACTGGTAACAGGATTAGCAGAGC
GAGGTATGTAGGCGGTGCTACAGAGTTCTTGAAGTGGTGGCCTAACTACGGCTACACTAGAAGAACAGTA
TTTGGTATCTGCGCTCTGCTGAAGCCAGTTACCTTCGGAAAAAGAGTTGGTAGCTCTTGATCCGGCAAAC
AAACCACCGCTGGTAGCGGTGGTTTTTTTGTTTGCAAGCAGCAGATTACGCGCAGAAAAAAAGGATCTCA
AGAAGATCCTTTGATCTTTTCTACGGGGTCTGACGCTCAGTGGAACGAAAACTCACGTTAAGGGATTTTG
GTCATGAGATTATCAAAAAGGATCTTCACCTAGATCCTTTTAAATTAAAAATGAAGTTTTAAATCAATCT
AAAGTATATATGAGTAAACTTGGTCTGACAGTTACCAATGCTTAATCAGTGAGGCACCTATCTCAGCGAT
CTGTCTCTTTCGTTCATCCATAGTTGCCTGACTCCCCGTCGTGTAGATAACTACGATACGGGAGGGCTTA
CCATCTGGCCCCAGTGCTGCAATAATACCGCGGGACCCACGCTCACCGGCTCCAGATTTATCAGCAATAA
ACCAGCCAGCCGGAAGGGCCGAGCGCAGAAGTGGTCCTGCAACTTTATCCGCCTCCATCCAGTCTATTAA
TTGTTGCCGGGAAGCTAGAGTAAGTAGTTCGCCAGTTAATAGTTTGCGCAACGTTGTTGCCATCGCTACA
GGCATCGTGGTATCACGCTCGTCGTTTGGTATGGCTTCATTCAGCTCCGGTTCCCAACGATCAAGGCGAG
TTACATGATCCCCCATGTTGCGCAAAAAAGCGGTTAGCTCCTTCGGTCCTCCGATCGTTGTCAGAAGTAA
GTTGGCCGCCGTGTTATCACTCATGGTTATGGCAGCACTACATAATTCTCTTACTGTCATGCCATCCGTA
AGATGCTTTTCTGTGACTGGTGAGTACTCAACCAAGTCATTCTGAGAATAGTGTATGCGGCGACCGAGTT
GCTCTTGCCCGGCGTCAATACGGGATAATACCGCGCCACATAGCAGAACTTTAAAAGTGCTCATCATTGG
AAAACGTTCTTCGGGGCGAAAACTCTCAAGGATCTTACCGCTGTTGAGATCCAGTTCGATGTAACCCACT
CGTGCACCCAACTGATCTTCAGCATCTTTTACTTTCACCAGCGTTTCTGGGTGAGCAAAAACAGGAAGGC
AAAATGCCGCAAAAAAGGGAATAAGGGCGACACGGAAATGTTGAATACTCATACTCTTCCTTTTTCAATA
TTATTGAAGCATTTATCAGGGTTATTGTCTCATGAGCGGATACATATTTGAATGTATTTAG
Features (pLannotate 1.2.2; 8 found; start..end, strand, type, name):
    118..138     -  CDS            lacZα (fragment): LacZα fragment of β-galactosidase; lacZ fragment
   1689..2188    +  promoter       PGK promoter: mouse phosphoglycerate kinase 1 promoter
   2213..2807    +  CDS            PuroR (fragment): puromycin N-acetyltransferase; pac from Streptomyces alboniger; confers resistance to puromycin
   2871..3590    +  CDS            EGFP: the original enhanced GFP (Yang et al., 1996) mammalian codon-optimized
   3618..3842    +  polyA_signal   bGH poly(A) signal: bovine growth hormone polyadenylation signal
   4523..5111    -  rep_origin     ori: high-copy-number ColE1/pMB1/pBR322/pUC origin of replication
   5282..6142    -  CDS            AmpR: β-lactamase; bla; confers resistance to ampicillin, carbenicillin, and related antibiotics
   6143..26      -  promoter       AmpR promoter (across the origin): bla
