[The description below was written by a language model from this plasmid's Addgene catalogue record and pLannotate feature annotations shown in this document.]
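Description:
pMV-HAT1_AG is a transposon donor plasmid built on the pMV backbone and catalogued as a mammalian expression vector. It carries the synthetic terminal inverted repeats (TIRs) of the HAT1_AG DNA transposon. It is propagated in E. coli as a high-copy plasmid through a ColE1/pUC-type origin, with ampicillin selection from a β-lactamase gene under its own promoter. A short lacZα remnant is also annotated.

The annotated cargo is a single mammalian cassette. A mouse PGK promoter drives a puromycin N-acetyltransferase coding sequence, which is annotated as a fragment. An EGFP coding sequence follows closely on the same strand, and the unit ends in a bovine growth hormone polyadenylation signal. The short gap between PuroR and EGFP would be consistent with a linked or fused selection-reporter unit, but the record does not identify any linker element there. The TIRs are not annotated in the feature tables. In a donor design they would be expected to flank the cassette, so that a matching transposase supplied separately could excise it and integrate it into the genome. Integration events could then be scored by puromycin resistance or green fluorescence. No transposase gene is annotated on this plasmid.

Two sequence records accompany the entry and they differ in length, at about 8.9 kb for the long-read result and about 6.2 kb for the NGS result. Their features coincide through the poly(A) signal. The longer record has roughly 2.7 kb of extra sequence between the cassette and the origin, including two RNA-OUT annotations. The record does not explain this discrepancy. The plasmid comes from a survey of DNA transposon activity in human cells aimed at genome engineering tools.
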