Addgene plasmid #217042: pMV-HAT1_AG
Purpose: Donor plasmid of HAT1_AG Transposon
Depositing lab: Haoyi Wang. Depositing organization: Institute of Zoology, Chinese Academy of Sciences. Publication: Heterologous survey of 130 DNA transposons in human cells highlights their functional divergence and expands the genome engineering toolbox. Zhang T, Tan S, Tang N, Li Y, Zhang C, Sun J, Guo Y, Gao H, Cai Y, Sun W, Wang C, Fu L, Ma H, Wu Y, Hu X, Zhang X, Gee P, Yan W, Zhao Y, Chen Q, Guo B, Wang H, Zhang YE. Cell. 2024 Jul 11;187(14):3741-3760.e30. doi: 10.1016/j.cell.2024.05.007. Epub 2024 Jun 5. PubMed 38843831.
Backbone
  Vector backbone: pMV
  Vector type: Mammalian Expression
Growth in bacteria
  Bacterial resistance: Ampicillin, 100 μg/mL
  Growth temperature: 37°C
  Growth strain: DH5alpha
  Copy number: High Copy
Gene/Insert
  Gene/Insert name: TIRs of HAT1_AG transposon (alt name: HAT1_AG)
  Species: Synthetic
  Cloning method: Restriction Enzyme; 5′ cloning site Unknown (unknown if destroyed); 3′ cloning site Unknown (unknown if destroyed)
Terms and licenses: Academic/Nonprofit Terms; Industry Terms: Not Available to Industry
How to cite: pMV-HAT1_AG was a gift from Haoyi Wang (Addgene plasmid # 217042)
